Addgene plasmid #63740: pCVD403
Purpose: Contains the LT gene probe (HincII fragment) cloned on BamHI linkers into pACYC184
Depositing lab: James Kaper. Depositing organization: University of Maryland, Baltimore. Publication: Practical and economical method for using biotinylated DNA probes with bacterial colony blots to identify diarrhea-causing Escherichia coli. Gicquelais KG, Baldini MM, Martinez J, Maggi L, Martin WC, Prado V, Kaper JB, Levine MM. J Clin Microbiol. 1990 Nov;28(11):2485-90. PubMed 2254425.
Backbone
  Vector backbone: pACYC184
  Vector type: Bacterial Expression
Growth in bacteria
  Bacterial resistance: Chloramphenicol, 25 μg/mL
  Growth temperature: 37°C
  Growth strain: DH5alpha
  Copy number: Unknown
Gene/Insert
  Gene/Insert name: LT gene probe (alt name: heat-labile enterotoxin (LT))
  Cloning method: Restriction Enzyme; 5′ cloning site BamHI (unknown if destroyed); 3′ cloning site BamHI (unknown if destroyed)
  Sequencing primers: 5′ pBRrevBam
Terms and licenses: Academic/Nonprofit Terms; Industry Terms: Not Available to Industry
Depositor comments: The LT probe is a 1-kilobase BamHI fragment derived from pWD299. The HincII fragment was removed from pWD299, BamHI linkers were attached, and this fragment was cloned into pACYC184
How to cite: pCVD403 was a gift from James Kaper (Addgene plasmid # 63740 ; http://n2t.net/addgene:63740 ; RRID:Addgene_63740)
