[The description below was written by a language model from this plasmid's Addgene catalogue record.]
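Description:
pCVD403 is a bacterial plasmid built on the pACYC184 cloning vector that serves as a source of a DNA hybridization probe for the heat-labile enterotoxin (LT) gene of diarrhea-causing Escherichia coli. pACYC184 is a classic E. coli vector that replicates from the p15A origin, although the record lists the copy number of this construct as unknown. The plasmid is selected with chloramphenicol. In the standard backbone the BamHI site lies within the tetracycline resistance gene, so an insertion there would be expected to disrupt that marker. This fits with chloramphenicol being the only resistance listed, though the record does not state it explicitly.

The insert is a fragment of about 1 kilobase derived from an earlier LT-bearing plasmid, pWD299. A HincII fragment was excised from that plasmid, BamHI linkers were attached to its blunt ends, and the fragment was cloned into the BamHI site of pACYC184. The probe fragment is described as a BamHI fragment, implying it can be released by BamHI digestion, although the catalogue fields note that it is unknown whether the sites were destroyed. The entry is catalogued as a bacterial expression vector, but no promoter, tag or expression purpose is recorded, and no feature table is provided. Its stated role is to carry the probe fragment rather than to produce toxin. According to the associated publication title, such probes were labelled with biotin and hybridized to bacterial colony blots as a practical, economical way of identifying diarrheagenic E. coli, here strains carrying LT genes.
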