>Addgene plasmid #63740 | pCVD403 | addgene partial sequence | sequence record 108233 | pBRforBam 5'-CTTGGAGCCACTATCGAC-3'
CCGGCCGGATCCGGAACCGATAGATCCAAACCTTTCAGGCTCACGTCTGTTCAAGTCGCGACTAATAAAA
ATAATCAGGTTGCCATGATTCAATGTACACCTTTCTCACATTCGTCTCCGGCATGAAAACGATGCACTCT
TCCTTTATCGCTTTCACTACACATTTTATCCCCGCATGGATGTTTTATAAAAAACATGATTGACATCATG
TTGCATATAGGTTAGATAAAACAAGTGGCGTTATCTTTTTCCGGATTGTCTTCTTGTATGATATATAAGT
TTTCCTCGATGAAAAATATAACTTTCATTTTTTTTATTTTATTAGCATCGCCATTATATGCAAATGGCGA
CAGATTATACCGTGCTGACTCTAGACCCCCAGATGAAATAAAACGTTCCGGAGGTCTTATGCCCAGAGGG
CATAATGAGTACTTCGATAGAGGAACTCAAATGAATATTAATCTTTATGATCACGCGAGAGGAACACAAA
CCGGCTTTGTCAGATATGATGACGGATATGTTTCCACTTCTCTTAGTTTGAGAAGTGCTCACTTAGCAGG
ACAGTCTATATTATCAGGATATTCCACTTACTATATATATGTTATAGCGACAGCACCAAATATGTTTAAT
GTTAATGATGTATTAGGCGTATACAGCCCTCACCCATATGAACAGGAGGTTTCTGCGTTAGGTGGAATAC
CATATTCTCAGATATATGGATGGTATCGTGTTAATTTTGGTGTGATTGATGAACGATTACATCGTAACAG
GGAATATAGAGACCGGTATTACAGAAATCTGAATATAGCTCCGGCAGAGGATGGTTACAGATTAGCAGGT
TTCCCACCGGATCACCAAGCTTGGAGAGAAGAACC
