>Addgene plasmid #63740 | pCVD403 | addgene partial sequence | sequence record 108475 | pBRrevBam 5'-GGTGATGTCGGCGATATAGG-3'
ATGCGTCCGGCGTAGAGGATCCGGCCGGATCCGGAACCTCTGACTGATAGTCTGAAAATATCTGCCTCTT
AACTTTTGATTGATATTCCCTGAGATATATTGTGCTCAGATTCTGGGTCTCCTCATTACAAGTATCACCT
GTGATTGTTCTTGATGAATTTCCACAACCTTGTGGTGCATGATGAATCCAGGGTTCTTCTCTCCAAGCTT
GGTGATCCGGTGGGAAACCTGCTAATCTGTAACCATCCTCTGCCGGAGCTATATTCAGATTTCTGTAATA
CCGGTCTCTATATTCCCTGTTACGATGTAATCGTTCATCAATCACACCAAAATTAACACGATACCATCCA
TATATCTGAGAATATGGTATTCCACCTAACGCAGAAACCTCCTGTTCATATGGGTGAGGGCTGTATACGC
CTAATACATCATTAACATTAAACATATTTGGTGCTGTCGCTATAACATATATATAGTAAGTGGAATATCC
TGATAATATAGACTGTCCTGCTAAGTGAGCACTTCTCAAACTAAGAGAAGTGGAAACATATCCGTCATCA
TATCTGACAAAGCCGGTTTGTGTTCCTCTCGCGTGATCATAAAGATTAATATTCATTTGAGTTCCTCTAT
CGAAGTACTCATTATGCCCTCTGGGCATAAGACCTCCGGAACGTTTTATTTCATCTGGGGGTCTAGAGTC
AGCACGGTATAATCTGTCGCCATTTGCATATAATGGCGATGCTAATAAAATAAAA
